>Addgene plasmid #75534 | RPS6KA6 gRNA (BRDN0001146818) | addgene full sequence | sequence record 184072 | Addgene Assembled Sequence
CCCGGGTGCAAAGATGGATAAAGTTTTAAACAGAGAGGAATCTTTGCAGCTAATGGACCTTCTAGGTCTT
GAAAGGAGTGGGAATTGGCTCCGGTGCCCGTCAGTGGGCAGAGCGCACATCGCCCACAGTCCCCGAGAAG
TTGGGGGGAGGGGTCGGCAATTGATCCGGTGCCTAGAGAAGGTGGCGCGGGGTAAACTGGGAAAGTGATG
TCGTGTACTGGCTCCGCCTTTTTCCCGAGGGTGGGGGAGAACCGTATATAAGTGCAGTAGTCGCCGTGAA
CGTTCTTTTTCGCAACGGGTTTGCCGCCAGAACACAGGTAAGTGCCGTGTGTGGTTCCCGCGGGCCTGGC
CTCTTTACGGGTTATGGCCCTTGCGTGCCTTGAATTACTTCCACCTGGCTGCAGTACGTGATTCTTGATC
CCGAGCTTCGGGTTGGAAGTGGGTGGGAGAGTTCGAGGCCTTGCGCTTAAGGAGCCCCTTCGCCTCGTGC
TTGAGTTGAGGCCTGGCCTGGGCGCTGGGGCCGCCGCGTGCGAATCTGGTGGCACCTTCGCGCCTGTCTC
GCTGCTTTCGATAAGTCTCTAGCCATTTAAAATTTTTGATGACCTGCTGCGACGCTTTTTTTCTGGCAAG
ATAGTCTTGTAAATGCGGGCCAAGATCTGCACACTGGTATTTCGGTTTTTGGGGCCGCGGGCGGCGACGG
GGCCCGTGCGTCCCAGCGCACATGTTCGGCGAGGCGGGGCCTGCGAGCGCGGCCACCGAGAATCGGACGG
GGGTAGTCTCAAGCTGGCCGGCCTGCTCTGGTGCCTGGCCTCGCGCCGCCGTGTATCGCCCCGCCCTGGG
CGGCAAGGCTGGCCCGGTCGGCACCAGTTGCGTGAGCGGAAAGATGGCCGCTTCCCGGCCCTGCTGCAGG
GAGCTCAAAATGGAGGACGCGGCGCTCGGGAGAGCGGGCGGGTGAGTCACCCACACAAAGGAAAAGGGCC
TTTCCGTCCTCAGCCGTCGCTTCATGTGACTCCACGGAGTACCGGGCGCCGTCCAGGCACCTCGATTAGT
TCTCGAGCTTTTGGAGTACGTCGTCTTTAGGTTGGGGGGAGGGGTTTTATGCGATGGAGTTTCCCCACAC
TGAGTGGGTGGAGACTGAAGTTAGGCCAGCTTGGCACTTGATGTAATTCTCCTTGGAATTTGCCCTTTTT
GAGTTTGGATCTTGGTTCATTCTCAAGCCTCAGACAGTGGTTCAAAGTTTTTTTCTTCCATTTCAGGTGT
CGTGACGTACGGCCACCATGACCGAGTACAAGCCCACGGTGCGCCTCGCCACCCGCGACGACGTCCCCAG
GGCCGTACGCACCCTCGCCGCCGCGTTCGCCGACTACCCCGCCACGCGCCACACCGTCGATCCGGACCGC
CACATCGAGCGGGTCACCGAGCTGCAAGAACTCTTCCTCACGCGCGTCGGGCTCGACATCGGCAAGGTGT
GGGTCGCGGACGACGGCGCCGCCGTGGCGGTCTGGACCACGCCGGAGAGCGTCGAAGCGGGGGCGGTGTT
CGCCGAGATCGGCCCGCGCATGGCCGAGTTGAGCGGTTCCCGGCTGGCCGCGCAGCAACAGATGGAAGGC
CTCCTGGCGCCGCACCGGCCCAAGGAGCCCGCGTGGTTCCTGGCCACCGTCGGAGTCTCGCCCGACCACC
AGGGCAAGGGTCTGGGCAGCGCCGTCGTGCTCCCCGGAGTGGAGGCGGCCGAGCGCGCCGGGGTGCCCGC
CTTCCTGGAGACCTCCGCGCCCCGCAACCTCCCCTTCTACGAGCGGCTCGGCTTCACCGTCACCGCCGAC
GTCGAGGTGCCCGAAGGACCGCGCACCTGGTGCATGACCCGCAAGCCCGGTGCCTGAACGCGTTAAGTCG
ACAATCAACCTCTGGATTACAAAATTTGTGAAAGATTGACTGGTATTCTTAACTATGTTGCTCCTTTTAC
GCTATGTGGATACGCTGCTTTAATGCCTTTGTATCATGCTATTGCTTCCCGTATGGCTTTCATTTTCTCC
TCCTTGTATAAATCCTGGTTGCTGTCTCTTTATGAGGAGTTGTGGCCCGTTGTCAGGCAACGTGGCGTGG
TGTGCACTGTGTTTGCTGACGCAACCCCCACTGGTTGGGGCATTGCCACCACCTGTCAGCTCCTTTCCGG
GACTTTCGCTTTCCCCCTCCCTATTGCCACGGCGGAACTCATCGCCGCCTGCCTTGCCCGCTGCTGGACA
GGGGCTCGGCTGTTGGGCACTGACAATTCCGTGGTGTTGTCGGGGAAATCATCGTCCTTTCCTTGGCTGC
TCGCCTGTGTTGCCACCTGGATTCTGCGCGGGACGTCCTTCTGCTACGTCCCTTCGGCCCTCAATCCAGC
GGACCTTCCTTCCCGCGGCCTGCTGCCGGCTCTGCGGCCTCTTCCGCGTCTTCGCCTTCGCCCTCAGACG
AGTCGGATCTCCCTTTGGGCCGCCTCCCCGCGTCGACTTTAAGACCAATGACTTACAAGGCAGCTGTAGA
TCTTAGCCACTTTTTAAAAGAAAAGGGGGGACTGGAAGGGCTAATTCACTCCCAACGAAGACAAGATCTG
CTTTTTGCTTGTACTGGGTCTCTCTGGTTAGACCAGATCTGAGCCTGGGAGCTCTCTGGCTAACTAGGGA
ACCCACTGCTTAAGCCTCAATAAAGCTTGCCTTGAGTGCTTCAAGTAGTGTGTGCCCGTCTGTTGTGTGA
CTCTGGTAACTAGAGATCCCTCAGACCCTTTTAGTCAGTGTGGAAAATCTCTAGCAGTACGTATAGTAGT
TCATGTCATCTTATTATTCAGTATTTATAACTTGCAAAGAAATGAATATCAGAGAGTGAGAGGAACTTGT
TTATTGCAGCTTATAATGGTTACAAATAAAGCAATAGCATCACAAATTTCACAAATAAAGCATTTTTTTC
ACTGCATTCTAGTTGTGGTTTGTCCAAACTCATCAATGTATCTTATCATGTCTGGCTCTAGCTATCCCGC
CCCTAACTCCGCCCATCCCGCCCCTAACTCCGCCCAGTTCCGCCCATTCTCCGCCCCATGGCTGACTAAT
TTTTTTTATTTATGCAGAGGCCGAGGCCGCCTCGGCCTCTGAGCTATTCCAGAAGTAGTGAGGAGGCTTT
TTTGGAGGCCTAGGGACGTACCCAATTCGCCCTATAGTGAGTCGTATTACGCGCGCTCACTGGCCGTCGT
TTTACAACGTCGTGACTGGGAAAACCCTGGCGTTACCCAACTTAATCGCCTTGCAGCACATCCCCCTTTC
GCCAGCTGGCGTAATAGCGAAGAGGCCCGCACCGATCGCCCTTCCCAACAGTTGCGCAGCCTGAATGGCG
AATGGG
[124 nt withheld, positions 3367-3490]
C
[91 nt withheld, positions 3492-3582]
A
[49 nt withheld, positions 3584-3632]
CCTTTGACGTTGGAGTCCACGTTCTTT
[37 nt withheld, positions 3660-3696]
ACCCTATCTCGGTCTATTCTTTTGATTTATAAGGGATTTTGCCGATTTCGGCCTATTGGTTAAAAAATGA
GCTGATTTAACAAAAATTTAACGCGAATTTTAACAAAATATTAACGCTTACAATTTAGGTGGCACTTTTC
GGGGAAATGTGCGCGGAACCCCTATTTGTTTATTTTTCTAAATACATTCAAATATGTATCCGCTCATGAG
ACAATAACCCTGATAAATGCTTCAATAATATTGAAAAAGGAAGAGTATGAGTATTCAACATTTCCGTGTC
GCCCTTATTCCCTTTTTTGCGGCATTTTGCCTTCCTGTTTTTGCTCACCCAGAAACGCTGGTGAAAGTAA
AAGATGCTGAAGATCAGTTGGGTGCACGAGTGGGTTACATCGAACTGGATCTCAACAGCGGTAAGATCCT
TGAGAGTTTTCGCCCCGAAGAACGTTTTCCAATGATGAGCACTTTTAAAGTTCTGCTATGTGGCGCGGTA
TTATCCCGTATTGACGCCGGGCAAGAGCAACTCGGTCGCCGCATACACTATTCTCAGAATGACTTGGTTG
AGTACTCACCAGTCACAGAAAAGCATCTTACGGATGGCATGACAGTAAGAGAATTATGCAGTGCTGCCAT
AACCATGAGTGATAACACTGCGGCCAACTTACTTCTGACAACGATCGGAGGACCGAAGGAGCTAACCGCT
TTTTTGCACAACATGGGGGATCATGTAACTCGCCTTGATCGTTGGGAACCGGAGCTGAATGAAGCCATAC
CAAACGACGAGCGTGACACCACGATGCCTGTAGCAATGGCAACAACGTTGCGCAAACTATTAACTGGCGA
ACTACTTACTCTAGCTTCCCGGCAACAATTAATAGACTGGATGGAGGCGGATAAAGTTGCAGGACCACTT
CTGCGCTCGGCCCTTCCGGCTGGCTGGTTTATTGCTGATAAATCTGGAGCCGGTGAGCGTGGGTCTCGCG
GTATCATTGCAGCACTGGGGCCAGATGGTAAGCCCTCCCGTATCGTAGTTATCTACACGACGGGGAGTCA
GGCAACTATGGATGAACGAAATAGACAGATCGCTGAGATAGGTGCCTCACTGATTAAGCATTGGTAACTG
TCAGACCAAGTTTACTCATATATACTTTAGATTGATTTAAAACTTCATTTTTAATTTAAAAGGATCTAGG
TGAAGATCCTTTTTGATAATCTCATGACCAAAATCCCTTAACGTGAGTTTTCGTTCCACTGAGCGTCAGA
CCCCGTAGAAAAGATCAAAGGATCTTCTTGAGATCCTTTTTTTCTGCGCGTAATCTGCTGCTTGCAAACA
AAAAAACCACCGCTACCAGCGGTGGTTTGTTTGCCGGATCAAGAGCTACCAACTCTTTTTCCGAAGGTAA
CTGGCTTCAGCAGAGCGCAGATACCAAATACTGTTCTTCTAGTGTAGCCGTAGTTAGGCCACCACTTCAA
GAACTCTGTAGCACCGCCTACATACCTCGCTCTGCTAATCCTGTTACCAGTGGCTGCTGCCAGTGGCGAT
AAGTCGTGTCTTACCGGGTTGGACTCAAGACGATAGTTACCGGATAAGGCGCAGCGGTCGGGCTGAACGG
GGGGTTCGTGCACACAGCCCAGCTTGGAGCGAACGACCTACACCGAACTGAGATACCTACAGCGTGAGCT
ATGAGAAAGCGCCACGCTTCCCGAAGGGAGAAAGGCGGACAGGTATCCGGTAAGCGGCAGGGTCGGAACA
GGAGAGCGCACGAGGGAGCTTCCAGGGGGAAACGCCTGGTATCTTTATAGTCCTGTCGGGTTTCGCCACC
TCTGACTTGAGCGTCGATTTTTGTGATGCTCGTCAGGGGGGCGGAGCCTATGGAAAAACGCCAGCAACGC
GGCCTTTTTACGGTTCCTGGCCTTTTGCTGGCCTTTTGCTCACATGTTCTTTCCTGCGTTATCCCCTGAT
TCTGTGGATAACCGTATTACCGCCTTTGAGTGAGCTGATACCGCTCGCCGCAGCCGAACGACCGAGCGCA
GCGAGTCAGTGAGCGAGGAAGCGGAAGAGCGCCCAATACGCAAACCGCCTCTCCCCGCGCGTTGGCCGAT
TCATTAATGCAGCTGGCACGACAGGTTTCCCGACTGGAAAGCGGGCAGTGAGCGCAACGCAATTAATGTG
AGTTAGCTCACTCATTAGGCACCCCAGGCTTTACACTTTATGCTTCCGGCTCGTATGTTGTGTGGAATTG
TGAGCGGATAACAATTTCACACAGGAAACAGCTATGACCATGATTACGCCAAGCGCGCAATTAACCCTCA
CTAAAGGGAACAAAAGCTGGAGCTGCAAGCTTAATGTAGTCTTATGCAATACTCTTGTAGTCTTGCAACA
TGGTAACGATGAGTTAGCAACATGCCTTACAAGGAGAGAAAAAGCACCGTGCATGCCGATTGGTGGAAGT
AAGGTGGTACGATCGTGCCTTATTAGGAAGGCAACAGACGGGTCTGACATGGATTGGACGAACCACTGAA
TTGCCGCATTGCAGAGATATTGTATTTAAGTGCCTAGCTCGATACATAAACGGGTCTCTCTGGTTAGACC
AGATCTGAGCCTGGGAGCTCTCTGGCTAACTAGGGAACCCACTGCTTAAGCCTCAATAAAGCTTGCCTTG
AGTGCTTCAAGTAGTGTGTGCCCGTCTGTTGTGTGACTCTGGTAACTAGAGATCCCTCAGACCCTTTTAG
TCAGTGTGGAAAATCTCTAGCAGTGGCGCCCGAACAGGGACTTGAAAGCGAAAGGGAAACCAGAGGAGCT
CTCTCGACGCAGGACTCGGCTTGCTGAAGCGCGCACGGCAAGAGGCGAGGGGCGGCGACTGGTGAGTACG
CCAAAAATTTTGACTAGCGGAGGCTAGAAGGAGAGAGATGGGTGCGAGAGCGTCAGTATTAAGCGGGGGA
GAATTAGATCGCGATGGGAAAAAATTCGGTTAAGGCCAGGGGGAAAGAAAAAATATAAATTAAAACATAT
AGTATGGGCAAGCAGGGAGCTAGAACGATTCGCAGTTAATCCTGGCCTGTTAGAAACATCAGAAGGCTGT
AGACAAATACTGGGACAGCTACAACCATCCCTTCAGACAGGATCAGAAGAACTTAGATCATTATATAATA
CAGTAGCAACCCTCTATTGTGTGCATCAAAGGATAGAGATAAAAGACACCAAGGAAGCTTTAGACAAGAT
AGAGGAAGAGCAAAACAAAAGTAAGACCACCGCACAGCAAGCGGCCGCTGATCTTCAGACCTGGAGGAGG
AGATATGAGGGACAATTGGAGAAGTGAATTATATAAATATAAAGTAGTAAAAATTGAACCATTAGGAGTA
GCACCCACCAAGGCAAAGAGAAGAGTGGTGCAGAGAGAAAAAAGAGCAGTGGGAATAGGAGCTTTGTTCC
TTGGGTTCTTGGGAGCAGCAGGAAGCACTATGGGCGCAGCGTCAATGACGCTGACGGTACAGGCCAGACA
ATTATTGTCTGGTATAGTGCAGCAGCAGAACAATTTGCTGAGGGCTATTGAGGCGCAACAGCATCTGTTG
CAACTCACAGTCTGGGGCATCAAGCAGCTCCAGGCAAGAATCCTGGCTGTGGAAAGATACCTAAAGGATC
AACAGCTCCTGGGGATTTGGGGTTGCTCTGGAAAACTCATTTGCACCACTGCTGTGCCTTGGAATGCTAG
TTGGAGTAATAAATCTCTGGAACAGATTTGGAATCACACGACCTGGATGGAGTGGGACAGAGAAATTAAC
AATTACACAAGCTTAATACACTCCTTAATTGAAGAATCGCAAAACCAGCAAGAAAAGAATGAACAAGAAT
TATTGGAATTAGATAAATGGGCAAGTTTGTGGAATTGGTTTAACATAACAAATTGGCTGTGGTATATAAA
ATTATTCATAATGATAGTAGGAGGCTTGGTAGGTTTAAGAATAGTTTTTGCTGTACTTTCTATAGTGAAT
AGAGTTAGGCAGGGATATTCACCATTATCGTTTCAGACCCACCTCCCAACCCCGAGGGGACCCAGAGAGG
GCCTATTTCCCATGATTCCTTCATATTTGCATATACGATACAAGGCTGTTAGAGAGATAATTAGAATTAA
TTTGACTGTAAACACAAAGATATTAGTACAAAATACGTGACGTAGAAAGTAATAATTTCTTGGGTAGTTT
GCAGTTTTAAAATTATGTTTTAAAATGGACTATCATATGCTTACCGTAACTTGAAAGTATTTCGATTTCT
TGGCTTTATATATCTTGTGGAAAGGACGAAACACCGGTTGATGAGCCAATGGAAGAGTTTTAGAGCTAGA
AATAGCAAGTTAAAATAAGGCTAGTCCGTTATCAACTTGAAAAAGTGGCACCGAGTCGGTGCTTTTTTAA
GCTTGGCGTAACTAGATCTTGAGACAAATGGCAGTATTCATCCACAATTTTAAAAGAAAAGGGGGGATTG
GGGGGTACAGTGCAGGGGAAAGAATAGTAGACATAATAGCAACAGACATACAAACTAAAGAATTACAAAA
ACAAATTACAAAAATTCAAAATTTTCGGGTTTATTACAGGGACAGCAGAGATCCACTTTGGCGCCGGCTC
GAGGGGG
Features (pLannotate 1.2.2; 29 found; start..end, strand, type, name):
     14..80      +  CDS            small t antigen (fragment): SV40 (simian virus 40) small t antigen
    106..317     +  promoter       EF-1α core promoter: core promoter for human elongation factor EF-1α
    318..1256    +  intron         EF-1α intron A: intron upstream of the start codon of human EF-1α
   1278..1877    +  CDS            PuroR (fragment): puromycin N-acetyltransferase; pac from Streptomyces; confers resistance to puromycin
   1893..2481    +  misc_feature   WPRE: woodchuck hepatitis virus posttranscriptional regulatory element
   2532..2551    +  misc_feature   cPPT/CTS (fragment): central polypurine tract and central termination sequence of HIV-1
   2553..2786    +  LTR            3' LTR (ΔU3): self-inactivating 3' long terminal repeat (LTR) from HIV-1
   2864..2985    +  polyA_signal   SV40 poly(A) signal: SV40 polyadenylation signal
   3025..3160    +  rep_origin     SV40 ori: SV40 origin of replication
   3181..3199    -  promoter       T7 promoter: promoter for bacteriophage T7 RNA polymerase
   3207..3362    +  CDS            lacZα (fragment): LacZα fragment of β-galactosidase; lacZ fragment
   3367..3795    +  rep_origin     f1 ori (sequence partly withheld): f1 bacteriophage origin of replication; arrow indicates direction of (+) strand synthesis
   3848..3952    +  promoter       AmpR promoter: bla
   3953..4813    +  CDS            AmpR: β-lactamase; bla; confers resistance to ampicillin, carbenicillin, and related antibiotics
   4984..5572    +  rep_origin     ori: high-copy-number ColE1/pMB1/pBR322/pUC origin of replication
   5755..5847    +  CDS            lacI (fragment): lac repressor; lacI; The lac repressor binds to the lac operator to inhibit transcription in E. coli. This inhibition can be relieved by adding lactose or isopropyl-β-D-thiogalactopyranoside (IPTG).
   5860..5881    +  protein_bind   CAP binding site: CAP binding activates transcription in the presence of cAMP. E. coli catabolite activator protein
   5896..5926    +  promoter       lac promoter: promoter for the E. coli lac operon
   5934..5950    +  protein_bind   lac operator: The lac repressor binds to the lac operator to inhibit transcription in E. coli. This inhibition can be relieved by adding lactose or isopropyl-β-D-thiogalactopyranoside (IPTG). lac repressor encoded by lacI
   5995..6013    +  promoter       T3 promoter: promoter for bacteriophage T3 RNA polymerase
   6041..6267    +  promoter       RSV promoter: Rous sarcoma virus enhancer/promoter
   6268..6448    +  LTR            5' LTR (truncated): truncated 5' long terminal repeat (LTR) from HIV-1
   6495..6620    +  misc_feature   HIV-1 Ψ: packaging signal of human immunodeficiency virus type 1
   6604..6967    +  CDS            HIV-1 gag (fragment): gag protein from human immunodeficiency virus 1; gag
   7113..7346    +  misc_feature   RRE: The Rev response element (RRE) of HIV-1 allows for Rev-dependent mRNA export from the nucleus to the cytoplasm.
   7723..7749    +  CDS            Rev (fragment): human immunodeficiency virus 1 (HIV-1) Rev protein; rev; enhances nuclear export of unspliced and incompletely spliced viral mRNAs
   7753..7993    +  promoter       U6 promoter: RNA polymerase III promoter for human U6 snRNA
   8023..8098    +  misc_RNA       gRNA scaffold: guide RNA scaffold for the Streptococcus pyogenes CRISPR/Cas9 system
   8154..8271    +  misc_feature   cPPT/CTS: central polypurine tract and central termination sequence of HIV-1
