[The description below was written by a language model from this plasmid's Addgene catalogue record and pLannotate feature annotations shown in this document.]
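Description:
RPS6KA6 gRNA (BRDN0001146818) is a third-generation lentiviral CRISPR guide plasmid built on the lentiGuide-Puro backbone and designed to target human RPS6KA6, which encodes the kinase also known as RSK4 or p90RSK6. It belongs to a set of guides directed against the human kinome. In bacteria it is maintained as a high-copy plasmid through a ColE1/pUC-type origin with ampicillin resistance. The backbone also carries an f1 origin, an SV40 origin and remnants of lac and phage promoter sequences that play no role in its main use.

The lentiviral transfer cassette begins with an RSV promoter fused to a truncated HIV-1 5' LTR, which makes genomic RNA production in packaging cells independent of Tat. This is followed by the Ψ packaging signal, a partial gag sequence, the Rev response element and a cPPT/CTS. It ends in a ΔU3 self-inactivating 3' LTR with an SV40 polyadenylation signal downstream. Two expression units sit within this frame. A human U6 RNA polymerase III promoter drives the RPS6KA6-specific spacer joined to the Streptococcus pyogenes gRNA scaffold. An EF-1α core promoter with its intron A drives puromycin N-acetyltransferase, which allows selection of transduced mammalian cells, and a WPRE downstream enhances transcript expression.

The plasmid does not encode Cas9. It is intended for use with a separate Cas9 lentivector or in cell lines already expressing Cas9, where stable integration and puromycin selection yield cells in which RPS6KA6 can be disrupted for loss-of-function studies.
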