Addgene plasmid #75534: RPS6KA6 gRNA (BRDN0001146818)
Purpose: 3rd generation lentiviral gRNA plasmid targeting human RPS6KA6
Depositing lab: John Doench & David Root. Depositing organization: Broad Institute. Publication: Optimized sgRNA design to maximize activity and minimize off-target effects of CRISPR-Cas9. Doench JG, Fusi N, Sullender M, Hegde M, Vaimberg EW, Donovan KF, Smith I, Tothova Z, Wilen C, Orchard R, Virgin HW, Listgarten J, Root DE. Nat Biotechnol. 2016 Jan 18. doi: 10.1038/nbt.3437. PubMed 26780180.
Backbone
  Vector backbone: lentiGuide-Puro
  Backbone manufacturer: Zhang Lab (Addgene plasmid # 52963)
  Vector type: Mammalian Expression, Lentiviral, CRISPR
  Selectable markers: Puromycin
Growth in bacteria
  Bacterial resistance: Ampicillin, 100 μg/mL
  Growth temperature: 37°C
  Growth strain: DH5alpha
  Copy number: High Copy
Gene/Insert
  Gene/Insert name: RPS6KA6 (alt names: RPS6KA6; NM_014496.4)
  gRNA/shRNA sequence: GTTGATGAGCCAATGGAAGA
  Species: H. sapiens (human)
  Entrez Gene: RPS6KA6 (a.k.a. PP90RSK4, RSK-4, RSK4, S6K-alpha-6, p90RSK6)
  Promoter: hU6
  Cloning method: Unknown
  Sequencing primers: 5′ U6-F; 3′ pS2-R
Terms and licenses: Academic/Nonprofit Terms; Industry Terms: Not Available to Industry
Depositor comments: The gRNA was designed to target the following Genbank reference sequence(s): NM_014496.4. Note that this plasmid does NOT contain Cas9. It should be used in conjunction with lentiCas9-Blast (Addgene #52962) or otherwise with cell lines already expressing Cas9. Browse the full kinome gRNA library at http://www.addgene.org/pooled-library/broadgpp-human-kinome/ or visit http://www.broadinstitute.org/rnai/public/ for detailed protocols and information.
How to cite: RPS6KA6 gRNA (BRDN0001146818) was a gift from John Doench & David Root (Addgene plasmid # 75534 ; http://n2t.net/addgene:75534 ; RRID:Addgene_75534)
