>Addgene plasmid #75534 | RPS6KA6 gRNA (BRDN0001146818) | depositor partial sequence | sequence record 142994 | Target Sequence
GTTGATGAGCCAATGGAAGA
