>Addgene plasmid #75534 | RPS6KA6 gRNA (BRDN0001146818) | addgene partial sequence | sequence record 184071 | hU6-F
AGAAAGTAATAATTTCTTGGGTAGTTTGCAGTTTTAAAATTATGTTTTAAAATGGACTATCATATGCTTA
CCGTAACTTGAAAGTATTTCGATTTCTTGGCTTTATATATCTTGTGGAAAGGACGAAACACCGGTTGATG
AGCCAATGGAAGAGTTTTAGAGCTAGAAATAGCAAGTTAAAATAAGGCTAGTCCGTTATCAACTTGAAAA
AGTGGCACCGAGTCGGTGCTTTTTTAAGCTTGGCGTAACTAGATCTTGAGACAAATGGCAGTATTCATCC
ACAATTTTAAAAGAAAAGGGGGGATTGGGGGGTACAGTGCAGGGGAAAGAATAGTAGACATAATAGCAAC
AGACATACAAACTAAAGAATTACAAAAACAAATTACAAAAATTCAAAATTTTCGGGTTTATTACAGGGAC
AGCAGAGATCCACTTTGGCGCCGGCTCGAGGGGGCCCGGGTGCAAAGATGGATAAAGTTTTAAACAGAGA
GGAATCTTTGCAGCTAATGGACCTTCTAGGTCTTGAAAGGAGTGGGAATTGGCTCCGGTGCCCGTCAGTG
GGCAGAGCGC
